Addgene plasmid #129969: pRDAX-453 N-Tag Venus210[2] L20 FRB mCherry
Purpose: PPI (BiFC/TriFC) assay vector
Depositing lab: Gary Lewin. Depositing organization: Max-Delbrueck-Centrum fuer Molekulare Medizin (MDC).
Backbone
  Vector backbone: custom built
  Vector type: Mammalian Expression
Growth in bacteria
  Bacterial resistance: Ampicillin, 100 μg/mL
  Growth temperature: 37°C
  Growth strain: DH5alpha
  Copy number: High Copy
Gene/Insert
  Gene/Insert name: FRB
  Species: M. musculus (mouse)
  Cloning method: Restriction Enzyme; 5′ cloning site unknown (unknown if destroyed); 3′ cloning site unknown (unknown if destroyed)
Terms and licenses: Academic/Nonprofit Terms; Industry Terms: Not Available to Industry
How to cite: pRDAX-453 N-Tag Venus210[2] L20 FRB mCherry was a gift from Gary Lewin (Addgene plasmid # 129969 ; http://n2t.net/addgene:129969 ; RRID:Addgene_129969)
