[The description below was written by a language model from this plasmid's Addgene catalogue record and pLannotate feature annotations shown in this document.]
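Description:
pRDAX-453 N-Tag Venus210[2] L20 FRB mCherry is a custom-built mammalian expression plasmid of about 6.3 kb designed for protein–protein interaction assays based on bimolecular or trimolecular fluorescence complementation (BiFC/TriFC). It is maintained in E. coli through a high-copy ColE1/pUC-type origin and selected with ampicillin via the β-lactamase gene and its native promoter.

Expression is driven by the human CMV immediate-early enhancer and promoter, followed by a chimeric β-globin/immunoglobulin intron that promotes efficient processing of the transcript. The first open reading frame begins with a short GFP-family fragment of under 90 nt. The annotation software matched it to an Aequorea-derived protein, but going by the plasmid name it is the small C-terminal Venus fragment produced by a split at position 210. It sits at the N-terminus of FRB, the FKBP–rapamycin binding domain, and the name suggests the gap between them is a linker ("L20"). The catalogue lists the insert species as mouse, whereas the feature annotation matches human FRAP, so the origin is not settled by the record.

Downstream, an EMCV IRES allows mCherry to be translated from the same transcript, giving a red marker of transfection and expression level that is independent of any complementation signal. A second chimeric intron, a WPRE and the bGH polyadenylation signal complete the cassette, with a residual β-globin fragment and rabbit β-globin poly(A) signal beyond it.

FRB is presumably used as a rapamycin-inducible binding partner, likely serving as a control or reference construct alongside vectors carrying the complementary Venus fragments, though the record does not name those partners.
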