Features (pLannotate 1.2.2; 17 found; start..end, strand, type, name):
    155..532     +  enhancer       CMV enhancer: human cytomegalovirus immediate early enhancer
    534..733     +  promoter       CMV promoter: human cytomegalovirus (CMV) immediate early promoter
    872..1004    +  intron         chimeric intron: chimera between introns from human β-globin and immunoglobulin heavy chain genes
   1028..1114    +  CDS            GFPxm181uv (fragment): GFPxm181uv is a basic (constitutively fluorescent) long stokes shift fluorescent protein published in 2006, derived from Aequorea macrodactyla.
   1181..1456    +  CDS            FRB: FKBP-rapamycin binding domain of human FRAP
   1473..2059    +  misc_feature   IRES2: internal ribosome entry site (IRES) of the encephalomyocarditis virus (EMCV)
   2060..2767    +  CDS            mCherry: mCherry is a basic (constitutively fluorescent) red fluorescent protein published in 2004, derived from Discosoma sp.. It is reported to be a very rapidly-maturing monomer with low acid sensitivity.
   2816..2948    +  intron         chimeric intron: chimera between introns from human β-globin and immunoglobulin heavy chain genes
   2957..3545    +  misc_feature   WPRE: woodchuck hepatitis virus posttranscriptional regulatory element
   3549..3565    +  misc_feature   MCS (fragment): pUC18/19 multiple cloning site
   3578..3689    +  polyA_signal   bGH poly(A) signal: bovine growth hormone polyadenylation signal
   3785..3803    -  promoter       T3 promoter: promoter for bacteriophage T3 RNA polymerase
   3862..3936    +  CDS            HBB (fragment): HBB_PONPY - Experimental evidence at transcript level: Swiss-Prot protein existence level 2. Involved in oxygen transport from the lung to the various peripheral tissues. From Pongo pygmaeus (Bornean orangutan).
   4007..4062    +  polyA_signal   β-globin poly(A) signal: rabbit β-globin polyadenylation signal (Gil and Proudfoot, 1987)
   4441..5029    -  rep_origin     ori: high-copy-number ColE1/pMB1/pBR322/pUC origin of replication
   5200..6060    -  CDS            AmpR: β-lactamase; bla; confers resistance to ampicillin, carbenicillin, and related antibiotics
   6061..6165    -  promoter       AmpR promoter: bla
>Addgene plasmid #129969 | pRDAX-453 N-Tag Venus210[2] L20 FRB mCherry | depositor full sequence | sequence record 249347 | Full Sequence
GCCTGCCTCCAGGCCTCAATATTGGCCATTAGCCATATTATTCATTGGTTATATAGCATAAATCAATATT
GGCTATTGGCCATTGCATACGTTGTATCTATATCATAATATGTACATTTATATTGGCTCATGTCCAATAT
GACCGCCATGTTGGCATTGATTATTGACTAGTTATTAATAGTAATCAATTACGGGGTCATTAGTTCATAG
CCCATATATGGAGTTCCGCGTTACATAACTTACGGTAAATGGCCCGCCTGGCTGACCGCCCAACGACCCC
CGCCCATTGACGTCAATAATGACGTATGTTCCCATAGTAACGCCAATAGGGACTTTCCATTGACGTCAAT
GGGTGGAGTATTTACGGTAAACTGCCCACTTGGCAGTACATCAAGTGTATCATATGCCAAGTCCGCCCCC
TATTGACGTCAATGACGGTAAATGGCCCGCCTGGCATTATGCCCAGTACATGACCTTACGGGACTTTCCT
ACTTGGCAGTACATCTACGTATTAGTCATCGCTATTACCATGGTGATGCGGTTTTGGCAGTACACCAATG
GGCGTGGATAGCGGTTTGACTCACGGGGATTTCCAAGTCTCCACCCCATTGACGTCAATGGGAGTTTGTT
TTGGCACCAAAATCAACGGGACTTTCCAAAATGTCGTAATAACCCCGCCCCGTTGACGCAAATGGGCGGT
AGGCGTGTACGGTGGGAGGTCTATATAAGCAGAGCTCGTTTAGTGAACCGTCAGATCACTAGAAGCTTTA
TTGCGGTAGTTTATCACAGTTAAATTGCTAACGCAGTCAGTGCTTCTGACACAACAGTCTCGAACTTAAG
CTGCAGAAGTTGGTCGTGAGGCACTGGGCAGGTAAGTATCAAGGTTACAAGACAGGTTTAAGGAGACCAA
TAGAAACTGGGCTTGTCGAGACAGAGAAGACTCTTGCGTTTCTGATAGGCACCTATTGGTCTTACTGACA
TCCACTTTGCCTTTCTCTCCACAGGTGTCCACTCCCAGGCCACCATGGATCCCAATGAGAAGAGGGACCA
TATGGTACTGCTCGAATTCGTGACTGCAGCAGGCATTACCCTTGGGATGGATGAACTTTATAAGGGGAGT
CCTGGCGGTGGATCCGGAGGCTCTGGGAGCTCTGCCAGCGGTGGCAGCACCTCCGTGGCCATCCTCTGGC
ATGAGATGTGGCATGAAGGCCTGGAAGAGGCATCTCGTTTGTACTTTGGGGAAAGGAACGTGAAAGGCAT
GTTTGAGGTGCTGGAGCCCTTGCATGCTATGATGGAACGGGGCCCCCAGACTCTGAAGGAAACATCCTTT
AATCAGGCCTATGGTCGAGATTTAATGGAGGCCCAAGAGTGGTGCAGGAAGTACATGAAATCAGGGAATG
TCAAGGACCTCACCCAAGCCTGGGACCTCTATTATCATGTGTTCCGACGAATCTCATAAGAATTCAGATC
CGCCCCTCTCCCTCCCCCCCCCCTAACGTTACTGGCCGAAGCCGCTTGGAATAAGGCCGGTGTGCGTTTG
TCTATATGTTATTTTCCACCATATTGCCGTCTTTTGGCAATGTGAGGGCCCGGAAACCTGGCCCTGTCTT
CTTGACGAGCATTCCTAGGGGTCTTTCCCCTCTCGCCAAAGGAATGCAAGGTCTGTTGAATGTCGTGAAG
GAAGCAGTTCCTCTGGTAGCTTCTTGAAGACAAACAACGTCTGTAGCGACCCTTTGCAGGCAGCGGAACC
CCCCACCTGGCGACAGGTGCCTCTGCGGCCAAAAGCCACGTGTATAAGATACACCTGCAAAGGCGGCACA
ACCCCAGTGCCACGTTGTGAGTTGGATAGTTGTGGAAAGAGTCAAATGGCTCTCCTCAAGCGTATTCAAC
AAGGGGCTGAAGGATGCCCAGAAGGTACCCCATTGTATGGGATCTGATCTGGGGCCTCGGTACACATGCT
TTACATGTGTTTAGTCGAGGTTAAAAAAACGTCTAGGCCCCCCGAACCACGGGGACGTGGTTTTCCTTTG
AAAAACACGATGATAATATGGCCACAACCATGGTGAGCAAGGGCGAGGAGGATAACATGGCCATCATCAA
GGAGTTCATGCGCTTCAAGGTGCACATGGAGGGCTCCGTGAACGGCCACGAGTTCGAGATCGAGGGCGAG
GGCGAGGGCCGCCCCTACGAGGGCACCCAGACCGCCAAGCTGAAGGTGACCAAGGGTGGCCCCCTGCCCT
TCGCCTGGGACATCCTGTCCCCTCAGTTCATGTACGGCTCCAAGGCCTACGTGAAGCACCCCGCCGACAT
CCCCGACTACTTGAAGCTGTCCTTCCCCGAGGGCTTCAAGTGGGAGCGCGTGATGAACTTCGAGGACGGC
GGCGTGGTGACCGTGACCCAGGACTCCTCCCTGCAGGACGGCGAGTTCATCTACAAGGTGAAGCTGCGCG
GCACCAACTTCCCCTCCGACGGCCCCGTAATGCAGAAGAAGACCATGGGCTGGGAGGCCTCCTCCGAGCG
GATGTACCCCGAGGACGGCGCCCTGAAGGGCGAGATCAAGCAGAGGCTGAAGCTGAAGGACGGCGGCCAC
TACGACGCTGAGGTCAAGACCACCTACAAGGCCAAGAAGCCCGTGCAGCTGCCCGGCGCCTACAACGTCA
ACATCAAGTTGGACATCACCTCCCACAACGAGGACTACACCATCGTGGAACAGTACGAACGCGCCGAGGG
CCGCCACTCCACCGGCGGCATGGACGAGCTGTACAAGTAAACCGGTGCTCGAGGTACCGATGAATAGCTA
AGGTCGAGGCCGCAGGTAAGTATCAAGGTTACAAGACAGGTTTAAGGAGACCAATAGAAACTGGGCTTGT
CGAGACAGAGAAGACTCTTGCGTTTCTGATAGGCACCTATTGGTCTTACTGACATCCACTTTGCCTTTCT
CTCCACAGGTGTCGACAATCAACCTCTGGATTACAAAATTTGTGAAAGATTGACTGGTATTCTTAACTAT
GTTGCTCCTTTTACGCTATGTGGATACGCTGCTTTAATGCCTTTGTATCATGCTATTGCTTCCCGTATGG
CTTTCATTTTCTCCTCCTTGTATAAATCCTGGTTGCTGTCTCTTTATGAGGAGTTGTGGCCCGTTGTCAG
GCAACGTGGCGTGGTGTGCACTGTGTTTGCTGACGCAACCCCCACTGGTTGGGGCATTGCCACCACCTGT
CAGCTCCTTTCCGGGACTTTCGCTTTCCCCCTCCCTATTGCCACGGCGGAACTCATCGCCGCCTGCCTTG
CCCGCTGCTGGACAGGGGCTCGGCTGTTGGGCACTGACAATTCCGTGGTGTTGTCGGGGAAGCTGACGTC
CTTTCCATGGCTGCTCGCCTGTGTTGCCACCTGGATTCTGCGCGGGACGTCCTTCTGCTACGTCCCTTCG
GCCCTCAATCCAGCGGACCTTCCTTCCCGCGGCCTGCTGCCGGCTCTGCGGCCTCTTCCGCGTCTTCGCC
TTCGCCCTCAGACGAGTCGGATCTCCCTTTGGGCCGCCTCCCCGCCTGGAATTCGAGCTCGGTACGATCA
GCCTCGACTGTGCCTTCTAGTTGCCAGCCATCTGTTGTTTGCCCCTCCCCCGTGCCTTCCTTGACCCTGG
AAGGTGCCACTCCCACTGTCCTTTCCTAATAAAATGAGGAAATTGCATCGCATTGTCTGAGTAGGTGTCA
TTCTATTCTGGGGGGTGGGGTGGGGCAGGACAGCAAGGGGGAGGATTGGGAAGACAATAGCCCAGCTTTT
GTTCCCTTTAGTGAGGGTTAATTGCGCGCTTGGCGTAATCATGGTCATAGCTGTTTCCTGTGTGAAATTG
TTATCCGCTAATTCACTCCTCAGGTGCAGGCTGCCTATCAGAAGGTGGTGGCTGGTGTGGCCAATGCCCT
GGCTCACAAATACCACTGAGATCTTTTTCCCTCTGCCAAAAATTATGGGGACATCATGAAGCCCCTTGAG
CATCTGACTTCTGGCTAATAAAGGAAATTTATTTTCATTGCAATAGTGTGTTGGAATTTTTTGTGTCTCT
CACTCGGAAGGACATATGGGAGGGCAAATCATTTAAAACATCAGAATGAGTATTTGGTTTAGAGTTTGGC
AACATATGCCCATATGCTGGCTGCCATGAACAAAGGTTGGCTATAAAGAGGTCATCAGTATATGAAACAG
CCCCCTGCTGTCCATTCCTTATTCCATAGAAAAGCCTTGACTTGAGGTTAGATTTTTTTTATATTTTGTT
TTGTGTTATTTTTTTCTTTAACATCCCTAAAATTTTCCTTACATGTTTTACTAGCCAGATTTTTCCTCCT
CTCCTGACTACTCCCAGTCATAGCTGTCCCTCTTCTCTTATGGAGATCGGCCGGCCGCCGGCGTCGACGC
GCGCGGCCGCGGCGCGCCGTTGCTGGCGTTTTTCCATAGGCTCCGCCCCCCTGACGAGCATCACAAAAAT
CGACGCTCAAGTCAGAGGTGGCGAAACCCGACAGGACTATAAAGATACCAGGCGTTTCCCCCTGGAAGCT
CCCTCGTGCGCTCTCCTGTTCCGACCCTGCCGCTTACCGGATACCTGTCCGCCTTTCTCCCTTCGGGAAG
CGTGGCGCTTTCTCATAGCTCACGCTGTAGGTATCTCAGTTCGGTGTAGGTCGTTCGCTCCAAGCTGGGC
TGTGTGCACGAACCCCCCGTTCAGCCCGACCGCTGCGCCTTATCCGGTAACTATCGTCTTGAGTCCAACC
CGGTAAGACACGACTTATCGCCACTGGCAGCAGCCACTGGTAACAGGATTAGCAGAGCGAGGTATGTAGG
CGGTGCTACAGAGTTCTTGAAGTGGTGGCCTAACTACGGCTACACTAGAAGAACAGTATTTGGTATCTGC
GCTCTGCTGAAGCCAGTTACCTTCGGAAAAAGAGTTGGTAGCTCTTGATCCGGCAAACAAACCACCGCTG
GTAGCGGTGGTTTTTTTGTTTGCAAGCAGCAGATTACGCGCAGAAAAAAAGGATCTCAAGAAGATCCTTT
GATCTTTTCTACGGGGTCTGACGCTCAGTGGAACGAAAACTCACGTTAAGGGATTTTGGTCATGAGATTA
TCAAAAAGGATCTTCACCTAGATCCTTTTAAATTAAAAATGAAGTTTTAAATCAATCTAAAGTATATATG
AGTAAACTTGGTCTGACAGTTACCAATGCTTAATCAGTGAGGCACCTATCTCAGCGATCTGTCTATTTCG
TTCATCCATAGTTGCCTGACTCCCCGTCGTGTAGATAACTACGATACGGGAGGGCTTACCATCTGGCCCC
AGTGCTGCAATGATACCGCGAGACCCACGCTCACCGGCTCCAGATTTATCAGCAATAAACCAGCCAGCCG
GAAGGGCCGAGCGCAGAAGTGGTCCTGCAACTTTATCCGCCTCCATCCAGTCTATTAATTGTTGCCGGGA
AGCTAGAGTAAGTAGTTCGCCAGTTAATAGTTTGCGCAACGTTGTTGCCATTGCTACAGGCATCGTGGTG
TCACGCTCGTCGTTTGGTATGGCTTCATTCAGCTCCGGTTCCCAACGATCAAGGCGAGTTACATGATCCC
CCATGTTGTGCAAAAAAGCGGTTAGCTCCTTCGGTCCTCCGATCGTTGTCAGAAGTAAGTTGGCCGCAGT
GTTATCACTCATGGTTATGGCAGCACTGCATAATTCTCTTACTGTCATGCCATCCGTAAGATGCTTTTCT
GTGACTGGTGAGTACTCAACCAAGTCATTCTGAGAATAGTGTATGCGGCGACCGAGTTGCTCTTGCCCGG
CGTCAATACGGGATAATACCGCGCCACATAGCAGAACTTTAAAAGTGCTCATCATTGGAAAACGTTCTTC
GGGGCGAAAACTCTCAAGGATCTTACCGCTGTTGAGATCCAGTTCGATGTAACCCACTCGTGCACCCAAC
TGATCTTCAGCATCTTTTACTTTCACCAGCGTTTCTGGGTGAGCAAAAACAGGAAGGCAAAATGCCGCAA
AAAAGGGAATAAGGGCGACACGGAAATGTTGAATACTCATACTCTTCCTTTTTCAATATTATTGAAGCAT
TTATCAGGGTTATTGTCTCATGAGCGGATACATATTTGAATGTATTTAGAAAAATAAACAAATAGGGGTT
CCGCGCACATTTCCCCGAAAAGTGCCACCTGACGTCTAAGAAACCATTATTATCATGACATTAACCTATA
AAAATAGGCGTATCACGAGGCCCTTTCGTCTACGCGCGCGCCGGCGGCGCGCCGTCGACGGCCGGCCGCG
GCCGC
